>Addgene plasmid #8878 | 3788 pmko-neo A9-1 | addgene partial sequence | sequence record 17428 | 8878 with pLXSN 5'
CGCCCTCACTCCTTCTCAGGCGCCGGAATTGAAGATCTGTCGACAAGGTCGGGCAGGAAGAGGGCCTATT
TCCCATGATTCCTTCATATTTGCATATACGATACAAGGCTGTTAGAGAGATAATTAGAATTAATTTGACT
GTAAACACAAAGATATTAGTACAAAATACGTGACGTAGAAAGTAATAATTTCTTGGGTAGTTTGCAGTTT
TAAAATTATGTTTTAAAATGGACTATCATATGCTTACCGTAACTTGAAAGTATTTCGATTTCTTGGCTTT
ATATATCTTGTGGAAAGGACGAAACACCGGCACGCTTGACACTCACACTTTCTCGAGAAAGTGTGAGTG
