[The description below was written by a language model from this plasmid's Addgene catalogue record.]
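Description:
3788 pmko-neo A9-1 is a retroviral RNA interference vector built on the pmko-neo backbone (about 7.2 kb without insert) and designed to deliver a short hairpin RNA against HOXA9 into mammalian cells. It is catalogued as a mammalian expression, retroviral and RNAi construct. In bacteria it is maintained as a high-copy plasmid under ampicillin selection. In transduced mammalian cells the backbone's neomycin resistance marker allows stable integrants to be selected with G418. As a retroviral vector, it would normally be packaged into viral particles in a suitable producer cell line so that the hairpin cassette integrates into the target cell genome and gives sustained knockdown rather than transient silencing.

The payload is a short hairpin oligonucleotide (alternative name shRNA-HoxA9) cloned by restriction digestion between AgeI and EcoRI sites, both of which are retained. The gene is annotated as human HOXA9, a homeobox transcription factor. The depositor records the targeting sequence carried in the hairpin, and the "A9-1" suffix suggests it may be one of a series of HOXA9 hairpins, although the record does not say so. The record also does not state which promoter drives the hairpin or list the viral elements, and no feature table is available, so these details cannot be confirmed here.

The associated publication concerns a conditional MLL-CBP fusion model of therapy-related myeloproliferative disease and its effects on granulocyte-macrophage progenitors. This points to use of the plasmid for depleting HOXA9 to test its contribution in that haematopoietic setting, but the record gives no explicit purpose.
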