Addgene plasmid #8878: 3788 pmko-neo A9-1
Depositing lab: Stanley Korsmeyer. Depositing organization: Dana-Farber Cancer Institute. Publication: Conditional MLL-CBP targets GMP and models therapy-related myeloproliferative disease. Wang J, Iwasaki H, Krivtsov A, Febbo PG, Thorner AR, Ernst P, Anastasiadou E, Kutok JL, Kogan SC, Zinkel SS, Fisher JK, Hess JL, Golub TR, Armstrong SA, Akashi K, Korsmeyer SJ. EMBO J. 2005 Jan 26. 24(2):368-81. 10.1038/sj.emboj.7600521 PubMed 15635450.
Backbone
  Vector backbone: pmko-neo
  Backbone size w/o insert (bp): 7200
  Vector type: Mammalian Expression, Retroviral, RNAi
  Selectable markers: Neomycin (select with G418)
Growth in bacteria
  Bacterial resistance: Ampicillin, 100 μg/mL
  Growth temperature: 37°C
  Growth strain: XL1 Blue
  Copy number: High Copy
Gene/Insert
  Gene/Insert name: Hox A9 (alt name: shRNA-HoxA9)
  Species: H. sapiens (human)
  Entrez Gene: HOXA9 (a.k.a. ABD-B, HOX1, HOX1.7, HOX1G)
  Cloning method: Restriction Enzyme; 5′ cloning site AgeI (not destroyed); 3′ cloning site EcoRI (not destroyed)
  Sequencing primers: 5′ pLXSN 5'
Terms and licenses: Academic/Nonprofit Terms; Industry Terms: Not Available to Industry
Depositor comments: Sequence in hairpin: CACGC TTGAC ACTCA CACTT T.
How to cite: 3788 pmko-neo A9-1 was a gift from Stanley Korsmeyer (Addgene plasmid # 8878 ; http://n2t.net/addgene:8878 ; RRID:Addgene_8878)
